Addgene plasmid #146416: pT7-EGFP-C1-HsDCP1a-mut2_G
Purpose: Mammalian Expression of HsDCP1a-mut2
Depositing lab: Elisa Izaurralde. Depositing organization: Max Planck Institute for Developmental Biology. Publication: DCP1 forms asymmetric trimers to assemble into active mRNA decapping complexes in metazoa. Tritschler F, Braun JE, Motz C, Igreja C, Haas G, Truffault V, Izaurralde E, Weichenrieder O. Proc Natl Acad Sci U S A. 2009 Dec 22. 106(51):21591-6. 10.1073/pnas.0909871106 PubMed 19966221.
Backbone
  Vector backbone: Unknown
  Vector type: Mammalian Expression
Growth in bacteria
  Bacterial resistance: Kanamycin, 50 μg/mL
  Growth temperature: 37°C
  Growth strain: DH5alpha
  Copy number: High Copy
Gene/Insert
  Gene/Insert name: HsDCP1a-mut2
  Species: H. sapiens (human)
  Entrez Gene: DCP1A (a.k.a. HSA275986, Nbla00360, SMAD4IP1, SMIF)
  Cloning method: Unknown
Terms and licenses: Academic/Nonprofit Terms; Industry Terms: Not Available to Industry
Depositor comments: Plasmids from this collection were made available to the research community and donated after the lab closed. Please note that the sequence provided by the depositing laboratory may be theoretical/predicted or based on Sanger sequencing results. There may be discrepancies between sequencing results obtained by Addgene and the depositor sequence. If an Addgene verified sequence is not available, please contact before placing your order to request that our lab fully sequence the plasmid.
How to cite: pT7-EGFP-C1-HsDCP1a-mut2_G was a gift from Elisa Izaurralde (Addgene plasmid # 146416 ; http://n2t.net/addgene:146416 ; RRID:Addgene_146416)
