[The description below was written by a language model from this plasmid's Addgene catalogue record and pLannotate feature annotations shown in this document.]
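Description:
pT7-EGFP-C1-HsDCP1a-mut2_G is a 6,518 nt mammalian expression plasmid encoding a mutant form of human DCP1A, a component of the mRNA decapping machinery, fused to the C-terminus of EGFP. The catalogue lists the backbone as unknown, but the name and feature layout are consistent with an EGFP-C1-type vector carrying an added T7 promoter. The plasmid replicates in E. coli from a high-copy ColE1/pUC-type origin and also carries an f1 origin for single-stranded DNA production. A single NeoR/KanR cassette (Tn5 aminoglycoside phosphotransferase) sits behind both a bacterial bla promoter and the SV40 enhancer/early promoter and ends in the HSV TK polyadenylation signal. It therefore provides kanamycin selection in bacteria and can confer G418 resistance in mammalian cells.

The expression unit is driven by the human CMV immediate early enhancer and promoter. A T7 promoter lies between the CMV promoter and the coding region, which would also allow transcription by T7 RNA polymerase. The EGFP open reading frame is followed closely by the DCP1A coding sequence, then residual multiple cloning site sequence and the SV40 poly(A) signal. Several short annotated fragments (HIV-1 LTR, SV40 large T antigen, ble, bGH poly(A)) are probably incidental matches from automated annotation rather than functional parts.

The record does not state which residues are altered in "mut2". The associated publication concerns the assembly of DCP1 into trimers within active decapping complexes in metazoa, so the mutant was presumably designed to test that process. The construct is suited to expressing fluorescently tagged DCP1a in human cells for localisation or interaction studies. The depositor notes that the supplied sequence may be theoretical or based on Sanger sequencing.
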