Features (pLannotate 1.2.2; 18 found; start..end, strand, type, name):
      9..312     +  enhancer       CMV enhancer: human cytomegalovirus immediate early enhancer
    313..516     +  promoter       CMV promoter: human cytomegalovirus (CMV) immediate early promoter
    512..545     +  LTR            5' LTR (truncated) (fragment): truncated 5' long terminal repeat (LTR) from HIV-1
    561..579     +  promoter       T7 promoter: promoter for bacteriophage T7 RNA polymerase
    613..1329    +  CDS            EGFP: EGFP is a basic (constitutively fluorescent) green fluorescent protein published in 1996, derived from Aequorea victoria. It is reported to be a rapidly-maturing weak dimer with moderate acid sensitivity.
   1345..3090    +  CDS            DCP1A: DCP1A_HUMAN - Also known as SMIF. Experimental evidence at protein level: Swiss-Prot protein existence level 1. Necessary for the degradation of mRNAs, both in normal mRNA turnover and in nonsense-mediated mRNA decay. Removes the 7-methyl guanine cap structure from mRNA molecules, yielding a 5'-phosphorylated mRNA fragment and 7m-GDP. Contributes to the transactivation of target genes after stimulation by TGFB1. From Homo sapiens (Human).
   3094..3130    +  misc_feature   MCS (fragment): multiple cloning site
   3147..3231    +  CDS            large T antigen (fragment): large T antigen from SV40 (simian virus 40)
   3254..3375    +  polyA_signal   SV40 poly(A) signal: SV40 polyadenylation signal
   3409..3837    -  rep_origin     f1 ori (sequence partly withheld): f1 bacteriophage origin of replication; arrow indicates direction of (+) strand synthesis
   3864..3968    +  promoter       AmpR promoter: bla
   3970..4327    +  promoter       SV40 promoter: SV40 enhancer and early promoter
   4362..5156    +  CDS            NeoR/KanR: aminoglycoside phosphotransferase from Tn5; aph(3')-II (or nptII); confers resistance to neomycin, kanamycin, and G418 (Geneticin®)
   5177..5329    +  CDS            ble (fragment): BLE_KLEPN - Experimental evidence at protein level: Swiss-Prot protein existence level 1. Binding protein with a strong affinity to the bleomycin family of antibiotics. Binds to CL990; an antimitotic-antibiotic compound. From Klebsiella pneumoniae.
   5388..5435    +  polyA_signal   HSV TK poly(A) signal: herpes simplex virus thymidine kinase polyadenylation signal (Cole and Stacy, 1985)
   5526..5542    -  polyA_signal   bGH poly(A) signal (fragment): bovine growth hormone polyadenylation signal
   5764..6352    +  rep_origin     ori: high-copy-number ColE1/pMB1/pBR322/pUC origin of replication
   6467..6518    +  enhancer       CMV enhancer (fragment): human cytomegalovirus immediate early enhancer
>Addgene plasmid #146416 | pT7-EGFP-C1-HsDCP1a-mut2_G | depositor full sequence | sequence record 288861 | Full Sequence
GAGTTCCGCGTTACATAACTTACGGTAAATGGCCCGCCTGGCTGACCGCCCAACGACCCCCGCCCATTGA
CGTCAATAATGACGTATGTTCCCATAGTAACGCCAATAGGGACTTTCCATTGACGTCAATGGGTGGAGTA
TTTACGGTAAACTGCCCACTTGGCAGTACATCAAGTGTATCATATGCCAAGTACGCCCCCTATTGACGTC
AATGACGGTAAATGGCCCGCCTGGCATTATGCCCAGTACATGACCTTATGGGACTTTCCTACTTGGCAGT
ACATCTACGTATTAGTCATCGCTATTACCATGGTGATGCGGTTTTGGCAGTACATCAATGGGCGTGGATA
GCGGTTTGACTCACGGGGATTTCCAAGTCTCCACCCCATTGACGTCAATGGGAGTTTGTTTTGGCACCAA
AATCAACGGGACTTTCCAAAATGTCGTAACAACTCCGCCCCATTGACGCAAATGGGCGGTAGGCGTGTAC
GGTGGGAGGTCTATATAAGCAGAGCTCTCTGGCTAACTAGAGAACCCACTGCTTACTGGCTTATCGAAAT
TAATACGACTCACTATAGGGAGACCCAAGCTCTAGCGCTACCGGTCGCCACCATGGTGAGCAAGGGCGAG
GAGCTGTTCACCGGGGTGGTGCCCATCCTGGTCGAGCTGGACGGCGACGTAAACGGCCACAAGTTCAGCG
TGTCCGGCGAGGGCGAGGGCGATGCCACCTACGGCAAGCTGACCCTGAAGTTCATCTGCACCACCGGCAA
GCTGCCCGTGCCCTGGCCCACCCTCGTGACCACCCTGACCTACGGCGTGCAGTGCTTCAGCCGCTACCCC
GACCACATGAAGCAGCACGACTTCTTCAAGTCCGCCATGCCCGAAGGCTACGTCCAGGAGCGCACCATCT
TCTTCAAGGACGACGGCAACTACAAGACCCGCGCCGAGGTGAAGTTCGAGGGCGACACCCTGGTGAACCG
CATCGAGCTGAAGGGCATCGACTTCAAGGAGGACGGCAACATCCTGGGGCACAAGCTGGAGTACAACTAC
AACAGCCACAACGTCTATATCATGGCCGACAAGCAGAAGAACGGCATCAAGGTGAACTTCAAGATCCGCC
ACAACATCGAGGACGGCAGCGTGCAGCTCGCCGACCACTACCAGCAGAACACCCCCATCGGCGACGGCCC
CGTGCTGCTGCCCGACAACCACTACCTGAGCACCCAGTCCGCCCTGAGCAAAGACCCCAACGAGAAGCGC
GATCACATGGTCCTGCTGGAGTTCGTGACCGCCGCCGGGATCACTCTCGGCATGGACGAGCTGTACAAGT
CCGGACTCAGATCAATGGAGGCGCTGAGTCGAGCTGGGCAGGAGATGAGCCTAGCGGCCCTGAAGCAACA
CGACCCCTATATCACCAGCATCGCAGACCTCACGGGCCAGGTCGCTCTGTACACCTTCTGCCCCAAGGCC
AACCAGTGGGAGAAGACTGATATAGAAGGGACCTTATTCGTATATCGAAGGTCAGCTTCCCCTTACCATG
GTTTTACCATTGTGAATCGACTAAATATGCACAATCTAGTCGAACCAGTGAATAAAGATTTGGAATTTCA
GCTCCATGAACCATTTCTTCTGTATAGAAATGCAAGCTTGTCGATATATAGTATCTGGTTTTATGACAAG
AATGACTGTCACCGCATAGCAAAACTCATGGCTGATGTGGTAGAAGAGGAGACACGGCGATCCCAGCAAG
CTGCTCGGGACAAACAGAGTCCCAGCCAGGCCAATGGCTGCAGCGACCACAGGCCCATCGACATCCTGGA
GATGCTGAGCAGAGCCAAGGATGAGTATGAGAGGAATCAGATGGGTGACTCAAATATCTCCAGCCCTGGG
TTACAGCCAAGCACTCAGCTCTCCAATCTGGGAAGCACCGAGACTCTAGAAGAAATGCCCTCCGGGTCAC
AGGATAAGTCTGCTCCATCTGGACACAAGCATCTGACGGTAGAAGAGTTATTTGGAACCTCTTTGCCAAA
GGAACAACCAGCAGTTGTGGGTCTGGATTCAGAAGAAATGGAGAGGTTGCCAGGAGATGCCTCCCAGAAA
GAGCCCAATTCATTCCTACCATTTCCCTTTGAGCAGTTAGGAGGAGCCCCTCAATCAGAAACCCTGGGTG
TCCCTTCTGCTGCCCACCATTCAGTCCAGCCTGAAATCACCACCCCGGTGCTAATCACTCCAGCCTCCAT
CACACAGTCCAATGAAAAGCATGCTCCAACCTACACAATCCCGTTGAGCCCTGTTCTCAGTCCCACTCTG
CCAGCTGAAGCTCCTACTGCACAGGTTCCCCCCAGCTTACCTCGAAACAGCACCATGATGCAGGCAGTGA
AGACCACGCCTAGACAGAGGTCTCCACTCCTGAACCAGCCAGTCCCTGAGCTAAGCCATGCCAGTCTGAT
TGCCAACCAGAGCCCCTTCAGGGCCCCATTGAACGTGACGAACACAGCTGGCACATCCCTCCCAAGCGTT
GATCTTCTCCAGAAACTCAGGTTGACCCCACAGCATGACCAAATACAGACACAACCACTTGGGAAAGGTG
CAATGGTAGCCAGCTTTTCTCCGGCAGCTGGTCAGCTAGCCACACCTGAGAGCTTCATAGAGCCTCCCTC
TAAGACAGCAGCAGCAAGAGTGGCGGCCTCAGCCTCCCTGAGCAACATGGTGCTTGCTCCCCTTCAGTCT
ATGCAGCAGAACCAGGATCCTGAAGTATTTGTGCAGCCTAAGGTGTTATCCAGTGCCATCCCGGTTGCAG
GCGCCCCACTGGTTACTGCAACGACCACTGCAGTGTCTTCAGTCCTGCTGGCCCCAAGTGTTTTCCAGCA
GACAGTTACAAGATCTTCGGACCTTGAGAGGAAAGCCAGCTCCCCTTCTCCTCTAACTATTGGAACGCCA
GAAAGTCAGAGAAAGCCTTCCATTATTCTCAGCAAGTCTCAGCTCCAGGATACATTATCCCATCTACGCA
AGAATGATTCCAGCTTCGAAAGTACACTTCATGAAGTCTACTTGCAGGTGCTGACCAAGAACAAAGACAA
CCACAACCTATGAGAATTCTGCAGTCGACGGTACCGCGGGCCCGGGATCCACCGGATCTAGATAACTGAT
CATAATCAGCCATACCACATTTGTAGAGGTTTTACTTGCTTTAAAAAACCTCCCACACCTCCCCCTGAAC
CTGAAACATAAAATGAATGCAATTGTTGTTGTTAACTTGTTTATTGCAGCTTATAATGGTTACAAATAAA
GCAATAGCATCACAAATTTCACAAATAAAGCATTTTTTTCACTGCATTCTAGTTGTGGTTTGTCCAAACT
CATCAATGTATCTTAACGCGTAAATTGTAAGCGTTAATATTTTGTTAAAATTCGCGTTAAATTTTTGTTA
AATCAGCTCATTTTTTAACCAATAGGCCGAAATCGGCAAAATCCCTTATAAATCAAAAGAATAGACCGAG
ATAGGGT
[37 nt withheld, positions 3508-3544]
AAAGAACGTGGACTCCAACGTCAAAGG
[49 nt withheld, positions 3572-3620]
T
[91 nt withheld, positions 3622-3712]
G
[124 nt withheld, positions 3714-3837]
CAGGTGGCACTTTTCGGGGAAATGTGCGCGGAACCCCTATTTGTTTATTTTTCTAAATACATTCAAATAT
GTATCCGCTCATGAGACAATAACCCTGATAAATGCTTCAATAATATTGAAAAAGGAAGAGTCCTGAGGCG
GAAAGAACCAGCTGTGGAATGTGTGTCAGTTAGGGTGTGGAAAGTCCCCAGGCTCCCCAGCAGGCAGAAG
TATGCAAAGCATGCATCTCAATTAGTCAGCAACCAGGTGTGGAAAGTCCCCAGGCTCCCCAGCAGGCAGA
AGTATGCAAAGCATGCATCTCAATTAGTCAGCAACCATAGTCCCGCCCCTAACTCCGCCCATCCCGCCCC
TAACTCCGCCCAGTTCCGCCCATTCTCCGCCCCATGGCTGACTAATTTTTTTTATTTATGCAGAGGCCGA
GGCCGCCTCGGCCTCTGAGCTATTCCAGAAGTAGTGAGGAGGCTTTTTTGGAGGCCTAGGCTTTTGCAAA
GATCGATCAAGAGACAGGATGAGGATCGTTTCGCATGATTGAACAAGATGGATTGCACGCAGGTTCTCCG
GCCGCTTGGGTGGAGAGGCTATTCGGCTATGACTGGGCACAACAGACAATCGGCTGCTCTGATGCCGCCG
TGTTCCGGCTGTCAGCGCAGGGGCGCCCGGTTCTTTTTGTCAAGACCGACCTGTCCGGTGCCCTGAATGA
ACTGCAAGACGAGGCAGCGCGGCTATCGTGGCTGGCCACGACGGGCGTTCCTTGCGCAGCTGTGCTCGAC
GTTGTCACTGAAGCGGGAAGGGACTGGCTGCTATTGGGCGAAGTGCCGGGGCAGGATCTCCTGTCATCTC
ACCTTGCTCCTGCCGAGAAAGTATCCATCATGGCTGATGCAATGCGGCGGCTGCATACGCTTGATCCGGC
TACCTGCCCATTCGACCACCAAGCGAAACATCGCATCGAGCGAGCACGTACTCGGATGGAAGCCGGTCTT
GTCGATCAGGATGATCTGGACGAAGAGCATCAGGGGCTCGCGCCAGCCGAACTGTTCGCCAGGCTCAAGG
CGAGCATGCCCGACGGCGAGGATCTCGTCGTGACCCATGGCGATGCCTGCTTGCCGAATATCATGGTGGA
AAATGGCCGCTTTTCTGGATTCATCGACTGTGGCCGGCTGGGTGTGGCGGACCGCTATCAGGACATAGCG
TTGGCTACCCGTGATATTGCTGAAGAGCTTGGCGGCGAATGGGCTGACCGCTTCCTCGTGCTTTACGGTA
TCGCCGCTCCCGATTCGCAGCGCATCGCCTTCTATCGCCTTCTTGACGAGTTCTTCTGAGCGGGACTCTG
GGGTTCGAAATGACCGACCAAGCGACGCCCAACCTGCCATCACGAGATTTCGATTCCACCGCCGCCTTCT
ATGAAAGGTTGGGCTTCGGAATCGTTTTCCGGGACGCCGGCTGGATGATCCTCCAGCGCGGGGATCTCAT
GCTGGAGTTCTTCGCCCACCCTAGGGGGAGGCTAACTGAAACACGGAAGGAGACAATACCGGAAGGAACC
CGCGCTATGACGGCAATAAAAAGACAGAATAAAACGCACGGTGTTGGGTCGTTTGTTCATAAACGCGGGG
TTCGGTCCCAGGGCTGGCACTCTGTCGATACCCCACCGAGACCCCATTGGGGCCAATACGCCCGCGTTTC
TTCCTTTTCCCCACCCCACCCCCCAAGTTCGGGTGAAGGCCCAGGGCTCGCAGCCAACGTCGGGGCGGCA
GGCCCTGCCATAGCCTCAGGTTACTCATATATACTTTAGATTGATTTAAAACTTCATTTTTAATTTAAAA
GGATCTAGGTGAAGATCCTTTTTGATAATCTCATGACCAAAATCCCTTAACGTGAGTTTTCGTTCCACTG
AGCGTCAGACCCCGTAGAAAAGATCAAAGGATCTTCTTGAGATCCTTTTTTTCTGCGCGTAATCTGCTGC
TTGCAAACAAAAAAACCACCGCTACCAGCGGTGGTTTGTTTGCCGGATCAAGAGCTACCAACTCTTTTTC
CGAAGGTAACTGGCTTCAGCAGAGCGCAGATACCAAATACTGTCCTTCTAGTGTAGCCGTAGTTAGGCCA
CCACTTCAAGAACTCTGTAGCACCGCCTACATACCTCGCTCTGCTAATCCTGTTACCAGTGGCTGCTGCC
AGTGGCGATAAGTCGTGTCTTACCGGGTTGGACTCAAGACGATAGTTACCGGATAAGGCGCAGCGGTCGG
GCTGAACGGGGGGTTCGTGCACACAGCCCAGCTTGGAGCGAACGACCTACACCGAACTGAGATACCTACA
GCGTGAGCTATGAGAAAGCGCCACGCTTCCCGAAGGGAGAAAGGCGGACAGGTATCCGGTAAGCGGCAGG
GTCGGAACAGGAGAGCGCACGAGGGAGCTTCCAGGGGGAAACGCCTGGTATCTTTATAGTCCTGTCGGGT
TTCGCCACCTCTGACTTGAGCGTCGATTTTTGTGATGCTCGTCAGGGGGGCGGAGCCTATGGAAAAACGC
CAGCAACGCGGCCTTTTTACGGTTCCTGGCCTTTTGCTGGCCTTTTGCTCACATGTTCTTTCCTGCGTTA
TCCCCTGATTCTGTGGATAACCGTATTACCGCCATGCATTAGTTATTAATAGTAATCAATTACGGGGTCA
TTAGTTCATAGCCCATATATG
